Addgene plasmid #215547: B2M-SDMutation-gRNA
Purpose: gRNA targeting B2M to introduce splice donor mutation on the first intron of the locus
Depositing lab: Kai Wang. Depositing organization: Peking University Health Science Center. Publication: Protocol for scarless genome editing of human pluripotent stem cell based on orthogonal selective reporters. Zhao Y, Pan Z, Hong Z, Sun M, Hong Y, Peng X, Li X, Wang X, Wang K. STAR Protoc. 2024 May 23;5(2):103084. doi: 10.1016/j.xpro.2024.103084. PubMed 38787727.
Backbone
  Vector backbone: pSpCas9(BB)-2A-Puro (PX459) V2.0 (Addgene #62988)
  Backbone manufacturer: Feng Zhang (Addgene plasmid # 62988)
  Vector type: CRISPR
Growth in bacteria
  Bacterial resistance: Ampicillin, 100 μg/mL
  Growth temperature: 37°C
  Growth strain: DH5alpha
  Copy number: High Copy
Gene/Insert
  Gene/Insert name: B2M
  gRNA/shRNA sequence: GGGCACGCGTTTAATATAAG
  Species: H. sapiens (human)
  Insert size (bp): 20
  Entrez Gene: B2M (a.k.a. IMD43)
  Cloning method: Restriction Enzyme; 5′ cloning site BbsI (destroyed during cloning); 3′ cloning site BbsI (destroyed during cloning)
  Sequencing primers: 5′ LKO1.5: GACTATCATATGCTTACCGT
Terms and licenses: Academic/Nonprofit Terms; Industry Terms: Not Available to Industry
How to cite: B2M-SDMutation-gRNA was a gift from Kai Wang (Addgene plasmid # 215547 ; http://n2t.net/addgene:215547 ; RRID:Addgene_215547)
