[The description below was written by a language model from this plasmid's Addgene catalogue record and pLannotate feature annotations shown in this document.]
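Description:
B2M-SDMutation-gRNA is an all-in-one mammalian CRISPR/Cas9 expression plasmid built on the pSpCas9(BB)-2A-Puro (PX459) V2.0 backbone. It carries a 20-nt guide directed against human B2M (beta-2-microglobulin). The guide was inserted at the backbone's BbsI sites, which were destroyed during cloning. It lies between the human U6 RNA polymerase III promoter and the Streptococcus pyogenes gRNA scaffold, so transfected cells transcribe a complete single guide RNA. In bacteria the roughly 9.2 kb plasmid is maintained at high copy from a ColE1/pUC-type origin and selected with ampicillin through the β-lactamase gene. An f1 phage origin is also present, along with short annotated fragments of bom and rop and a single AAV2 ITR inherited from the backbone.

The second expression unit uses a CMV enhancer, chicken β-actin promoter and hybrid intron to drive S. pyogenes Cas9. The annotation software splits Cas9 into adjoining N- and C-terminal portions, but they form one continuous coding region. Cas9 is followed by a nucleoplasmin nuclear localization signal and then puromycin N-acetyltransferase, and the unit ends in a bovine growth hormone polyadenylation signal. As the backbone name indicates, a 2A peptide links Cas9 to the puromycin marker, although the feature table does not annotate it separately. This lets transfected cells be enriched by puromycin selection.

According to the record, the guide is intended to introduce a splice donor mutation at the first intron of the B2M locus. The associated work describes scarless genome editing of human pluripotent stem cells using orthogonal selective reporters. The record does not describe any donor template or reporter components, which are not part of this plasmid.
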