Features (pLannotate 1.2.2; 19 found; start..end, strand, type, name):
      1..241     +  promoter       U6 promoter: RNA polymerase III promoter for human U6 snRNA
    270..345     +  misc_RNA       gRNA scaffold: guide RNA scaffold for the Streptococcus pyogenes CRISPR/Cas9 system
    352..395     +  misc_RNA       gRNA scaffold (fragment): guide RNA scaffold for the Streptococcus pyogenes CRISPR/Cas9 system
    442..727     +  enhancer       CMV enhancer: human cytomegalovirus immediate early enhancer; contains an 18-bp deletion relative to the standard CMV enhancer
    729..1004    +  promoter       chicken β-actin promoter: No description available
   1005..1232    +  intron         hybrid intron: hybrid between chicken β-actin (CBA) and minute virus of mice (MMV) introns (Gray et al., 2011)
   1370..2971    +  CDS            Cas9(N): N-terminal portion of Streptococcus pyogenes Cas9 (Zetsche et al., 2015)
   2972..5470    +  CDS            Cas9(C): C-terminal portion of Streptococcus pyogenes Cas9 (Zetsche et al., 2015)
   5471..5518    +  CDS            nucleoplasmin NLS: bipartite nuclear localization signal from nucleoplasmin
   5588..6187    +  CDS            PuroR (fragment): puromycin N-acetyltransferase; pac from Streptomyces; confers resistance to puromycin
   6221..6332    +  polyA_signal   bGH poly(A) signal: bovine growth hormone polyadenylation signal
   6437..6577    +  repeat_region  AAV2 ITR: inverted terminal repeat of adeno-associated virus serotype 2 inverted
   6582..6633    -  misc_feature   bom (fragment): basis of mobility region from pBR322
   6652..7107    +  rep_origin     f1 ori (sequence partly withheld): f1 bacteriophage origin of replication; arrow indicates direction of (+) strand synthesis
   7108..7157    -  misc_feature   bom (fragment): basis of mobility region from pBR322
   7259..7294    -  CDS            rop (fragment): Rop protein, which maintains plasmids at low copy number; rop
   7389..7493    +  promoter       AmpR promoter: bla
   7494..8354    +  CDS            AmpR: β-lactamase; bla; confers resistance to ampicillin, carbenicillin, and related antibiotics
   8525..9113    +  rep_origin     ori: high-copy-number ColE1/pMB1/pBR322/pUC origin of replication
>Addgene plasmid #215547 | B2M-SDMutation-gRNA | addgene full sequence | sequence record 425333 | Addgene NGS Result
GAGGGCCTATTTCCCATGATTCCTTCATATTTGCATATACGATACAAGGCTGTTAGAGAGATAATTGGAA
TTAATTTGACTGTAAACACAAAGATATTAGTACAAAATACGTGACGTAGAAAGTAATAATTTCTTGGGTA
GTTTGCAGTTTTAAAATTATGTTTTAAAATGGACTATCATATGCTTACCGTAACTTGAAAGTATTTCGAT
TTCTTGGCTTTATATATCTTGTGGAAAGGACGAAACACCGGGCACGCGTTTAATATAAGGTTTTAGAGCT
AGAAATAGCAAGTTAAAATAAGGCTAGTCCGTTATCAACTTGAAAAAGTGGCACCGAGTCGGTGCTTTTT
TGTTTTAGAGCTAGAAATAGCAAGTTAAAATAAGGCTAGTCCGTTTTTAGCGCGTGCGCCAATTCTGCAG
ACAAATGGCTCTAGAGGTACCCGTTACATAACTTACGGTAAATGGCCCGCCTGGCTGACCGCCCAACGAC
CCCCGCCCATTGACGTCAATAGTAACGCCAATAGGGACTTTCCATTGACGTCAATGGGTGGAGTATTTAC
GGTAAACTGCCCACTTGGCAGTACATCAAGTGTATCATATGCCAAGTACGCCCCCTATTGACGTCAATGA
CGGTAAATGGCCCGCCTGGCATTGTGCCCAGTACATGACCTTATGGGACTTTCCTACTTGGCAGTACATC
TACGTATTAGTCATCGCTATTACCATGGTCGAGGTGAGCCCCACGTTCTGCTTCACTCTCCCCATCTCCC
CCCCCTCCCCACCCCCAATTTTGTATTTATTTATTTTTTAATTATTTTGTGCAGCGATGGGGGGGGGGGG
GGGGGGGGCGCGCGCCGGGCGGGGCGGGGCGGGGCGAGGGGCGGGGCGGGGCGAGGCGGAGAGGTGCGGC
GGCAGCCAATCAGAGCGGCGCGCTCCGAAAGTTTCCTTTTATGGCGAGGCGGCGGCGGCGGCGGCCCTAT
AAAAAGCGAAGCGCGCGGCGGGCGGGAGTCGCTGCGCGCTGCCTTCGCCCCGTGCCCCGCTCCGCCGCCG
CCTCGCGCCGCCCGCCCCGGCTCTGACTGACCGCGTTACTCCCACAGGTGAGCGGGCGGGACGGCCCTTC
TCCTCCGGGCTGTAATTAGCTGAGCAAGAGGTAAGGGTTTAAGGGATGGTTGGTTGGTGGGGTATTAATG
TTTAATTACCTGGAGCACCTGCCTGAAATCACTTTTTTTCAGGTTGGACCGGTGCCACCATGGACTATAA
GGACCACGACGGAGACTACAAGGATCATGATATTGATTACAAAGACGATGACGATAAGATGGCCCCAAAG
AAGAAGCGGAAGGTCGGTATCCACGGAGTCCCAGCAGCCGACAAGAAGTACAGCATCGGCCTGGACATCG
GCACCAACTCTGTGGGCTGGGCCGTGATCACCGACGAGTACAAGGTGCCCAGCAAGAAATTCAAGGTGCT
GGGCAACACCGACCGGCACAGCATCAAGAAGAACCTGATCGGAGCCCTGCTGTTCGACAGCGGCGAAACA
GCCGAGGCCACCCGGCTGAAGAGAACCGCCAGAAGAAGATACACCAGACGGAAGAACCGGATCTGCTATC
TGCAAGAGATCTTCAGCAACGAGATGGCCAAGGTGGACGACAGCTTCTTCCACAGACTGGAAGAGTCCTT
CCTGGTGGAAGAGGATAAGAAGCACGAGCGGCACCCCATCTTCGGCAACATCGTGGACGAGGTGGCCTAC
CACGAGAAGTACCCCACCATCTACCACCTGAGAAAGAAACTGGTGGACAGCACCGACAAGGCCGACCTGC
GGCTGATCTATCTGGCCCTGGCCCACATGATCAAGTTCCGGGGCCACTTCCTGATCGAGGGCGACCTGAA
CCCCGACAACAGCGACGTGGACAAGCTGTTCATCCAGCTGGTGCAGACCTACAACCAGCTGTTCGAGGAA
AACCCCATCAACGCCAGCGGCGTGGACGCCAAGGCCATCCTGTCTGCCAGACTGAGCAAGAGCAGACGGC
TGGAAAATCTGATCGCCCAGCTGCCCGGCGAGAAGAAGAATGGCCTGTTCGGAAACCTGATTGCCCTGAG
CCTGGGCCTGACCCCCAACTTCAAGAGCAACTTCGACCTGGCCGAGGATGCCAAACTGCAGCTGAGCAAG
GACACCTACGACGACGACCTGGACAACCTGCTGGCCCAGATCGGCGACCAGTACGCCGACCTGTTTCTGG
CCGCCAAGAACCTGTCCGACGCCATCCTGCTGAGCGACATCCTGAGAGTGAACACCGAGATCACCAAGGC
CCCCCTGAGCGCCTCTATGATCAAGAGATACGACGAGCACCACCAGGACCTGACCCTGCTGAAAGCTCTC
GTGCGGCAGCAGCTGCCTGAGAAGTACAAAGAGATTTTCTTCGACCAGAGCAAGAACGGCTACGCCGGCT
ACATTGACGGCGGAGCCAGCCAGGAAGAGTTCTACAAGTTCATCAAGCCCATCCTGGAAAAGATGGACGG
CACCGAGGAACTGCTCGTGAAGCTGAACAGAGAGGACCTGCTGCGGAAGCAGCGGACCTTCGACAACGGC
AGCATCCCCCACCAGATCCACCTGGGAGAGCTGCACGCCATTCTGCGGCGGCAGGAAGATTTTTACCCAT
TCCTGAAGGACAACCGGGAAAAGATCGAGAAGATCCTGACCTTCCGCATCCCCTACTACGTGGGCCCTCT
GGCCAGGGGAAACAGCAGATTCGCCTGGATGACCAGAAAGAGCGAGGAAACCATCACCCCCTGGAACTTC
GAGGAAGTGGTGGACAAGGGCGCTTCCGCCCAGAGCTTCATCGAGCGGATGACCAACTTCGATAAGAACC
TGCCCAACGAGAAGGTGCTGCCCAAGCACAGCCTGCTGTACGAGTACTTCACCGTGTATAACGAGCTGAC
CAAAGTGAAATACGTGACCGAGGGAATGAGAAAGCCCGCCTTCCTGAGCGGCGAGCAGAAAAAGGCCATC
GTGGACCTGCTGTTCAAGACCAACCGGAAAGTGACCGTGAAGCAGCTGAAAGAGGACTACTTCAAGAAAA
TCGAGTGCTTCGACTCCGTGGAAATCTCCGGCGTGGAAGATCGGTTCAACGCCTCCCTGGGCACATACCA
CGATCTGCTGAAAATTATCAAGGACAAGGACTTCCTGGACAATGAGGAAAACGAGGACATTCTGGAAGAT
ATCGTGCTGACCCTGACACTGTTTGAGGACAGAGAGATGATCGAGGAACGGCTGAAAACCTATGCCCACC
TGTTCGACGACAAAGTGATGAAGCAGCTGAAGCGGCGGAGATACACCGGCTGGGGCAGGCTGAGCCGGAA
GCTGATCAACGGCATCCGGGACAAGCAGTCCGGCAAGACAATCCTGGATTTCCTGAAGTCCGACGGCTTC
GCCAACAGAAACTTCATGCAGCTGATCCACGACGACAGCCTGACCTTTAAAGAGGACATCCAGAAAGCCC
AGGTGTCCGGCCAGGGCGATAGCCTGCACGAGCACATTGCCAATCTGGCCGGCAGCCCCGCCATTAAGAA
GGGCATCCTGCAGACAGTGAAGGTGGTGGACGAGCTCGTGAAAGTGATGGGCCGGCACAAGCCCGAGAAC
ATCGTGATCGAAATGGCCAGAGAGAACCAGACCACCCAGAAGGGACAGAAGAACAGCCGCGAGAGAATGA
AGCGGATCGAAGAGGGCATCAAAGAGCTGGGCAGCCAGATCCTGAAAGAACACCCCGTGGAAAACACCCA
GCTGCAGAACGAGAAGCTGTACCTGTACTACCTGCAGAATGGGCGGGATATGTACGTGGACCAGGAACTG
GACATCAACCGGCTGTCCGACTACGATGTGGACCATATCGTGCCTCAGAGCTTTCTGAAGGACGACTCCA
TCGACAACAAGGTGCTGACCAGAAGCGACAAGAACCGGGGCAAGAGCGACAACGTGCCCTCCGAAGAGGT
CGTGAAGAAGATGAAGAACTACTGGCGGCAGCTGCTGAACGCCAAGCTGATTACCCAGAGAAAGTTCGAC
AATCTGACCAAGGCCGAGAGAGGCGGCCTGAGCGAACTGGATAAGGCCGGCTTCATCAAGAGACAGCTGG
TGGAAACCCGGCAGATCACAAAGCACGTGGCACAGATCCTGGACTCCCGGATGAACACTAAGTACGACGA
GAATGACAAGCTGATCCGGGAAGTGAAAGTGATCACCCTGAAGTCCAAGCTGGTGTCCGATTTCCGGAAG
GATTTCCAGTTTTACAAAGTGCGCGAGATCAACAACTACCACCACGCCCACGACGCCTACCTGAACGCCG
TCGTGGGAACCGCCCTGATCAAAAAGTACCCTAAGCTGGAAAGCGAGTTCGTGTACGGCGACTACAAGGT
GTACGACGTGCGGAAGATGATCGCCAAGAGCGAGCAGGAAATCGGCAAGGCTACCGCCAAGTACTTCTTC
TACAGCAACATCATGAACTTTTTCAAGACCGAGATTACCCTGGCCAACGGCGAGATCCGGAAGCGGCCTC
TGATCGAGACAAACGGCGAAACCGGGGAGATCGTGTGGGATAAGGGCCGGGATTTTGCCACCGTGCGGAA
AGTGCTGAGCATGCCCCAAGTGAATATCGTGAAAAAGACCGAGGTGCAGACAGGCGGCTTCAGCAAAGAG
TCTATCCTGCCCAAGAGGAACAGCGATAAGCTGATCGCCAGAAAGAAGGACTGGGACCCTAAGAAGTACG
GCGGCTTCGACAGCCCCACCGTGGCCTATTCTGTGCTGGTGGTGGCCAAAGTGGAAAAGGGCAAGTCCAA
GAAACTGAAGAGTGTGAAAGAGCTGCTGGGGATCACCATCATGGAAAGAAGCAGCTTCGAGAAGAATCCC
ATCGACTTTCTGGAAGCCAAGGGCTACAAAGAAGTGAAAAAGGACCTGATCATCAAGCTGCCTAAGTACT
CCCTGTTCGAGCTGGAAAACGGCCGGAAGAGAATGCTGGCCTCTGCCGGCGAACTGCAGAAGGGAAACGA
ACTGGCCCTGCCCTCCAAATATGTGAACTTCCTGTACCTGGCCAGCCACTATGAGAAGCTGAAGGGCTCC
CCCGAGGATAATGAGCAGAAACAGCTGTTTGTGGAACAGCACAAGCACTACCTGGACGAGATCATCGAGC
AGATCAGCGAGTTCTCCAAGAGAGTGATCCTGGCCGACGCTAATCTGGACAAAGTGCTGTCCGCCTACAA
CAAGCACCGGGATAAGCCCATCAGAGAGCAGGCCGAGAATATCATCCACCTGTTTACCCTGACCAATCTG
GGAGCCCCTGCCGCCTTCAAGTACTTTGACACCACCATCGACCGGAAGAGGTACACCAGCACCAAAGAGG
TGCTGGACGCCACCCTGATCCACCAGAGCATCACCGGCCTGTACGAGACACGGATCGACCTGTCTCAGCT
GGGAGGCGACAAAAGGCCGGCGGCCACGAAAAAGGCCGGCCAGGCAAAAAAGAAAAAGGAATTCGGCAGT
GGAGAGGGCAGAGGAAGTCTGCTAACATGCGGTGACGTCGAGGAGAATCCTGGCCCAATGACCGAGTACA
AGCCCACGGTGCGCCTCGCCACCCGCGACGACGTCCCCAGGGCCGTACGCACCCTCGCCGCCGCGTTCGC
CGACTACCCCGCCACGCGCCACACCGTCGATCCGGACCGCCACATCGAGCGGGTCACCGAGCTGCAAGAA
CTCTTCCTCACGCGCGTCGGGCTCGACATCGGCAAGGTGTGGGTCGCGGACGACGGCGCCGCGGTGGCGG
TCTGGACCACGCCGGAGAGCGTCGAAGCGGGGGCGGTGTTCGCCGAGATCGGCCCGCGCATGGCCGAGTT
GAGCGGTTCCCGGCTGGCCGCGCAGCAACAGATGGAAGGCCTCCTGGCGCCGCACCGGCCCAAGGAGCCC
GCGTGGTTCCTGGCCACCGTCGGCGTCTCGCCCGACCACCAGGGCAAGGGTCTGGGCAGCGCCGTCGTGC
TCCCCGGAGTGGAGGCGGCCGAGCGCGCCGGGGTGCCCGCCTTCCTGGAGACCTCCGCGCCCCACAACCT
CCCCTTCTACGAGCGGCTCGGCTTCACCGTCACCGCCGACGTCGAGGTGCCCGAAGGACCGCGCACCTGG
TGCATGACCCGCAAGCCCGGTGCCTGAGAATTCTAACTAGAGCTCGCTGATCAGCCTCGACTGTGCCTTC
TAGTTGCCAGCCATCTGTTGTTTGCCCCTCCCCCGTGCCTTCCTTGACCCTGGAAGGTGCCACTCCCACT
GTCCTTTCCTAATAAAATGAGGAAATTGCATCGCATTGTCTGAGTAGGTGTCATTCTATTCTGGGGGGTG
GGGTGGGGCAGGACAGCAAGGGGGAGGATTGGGAAGAGAATAGCAGGCATGCTGGGGAGCGGCCGCAGGA
ACCCCTAGTGATGGAGTTGGCCACTCCCTCTCTGCGCGCTCGCTCGCTCACTGAGGCCGGGCGACCAAAG
GTCGCCCGACGCCCGGGCTTTGCCCGGGCGGCCTCAGTGAGCGAGCGAGCGCGCAGCTGCCTGCAGGGGC
GCCTGATGCGGTATTTTCTCCTTACGCATCTGTGCGGTATTTCACACCGCATA
[95 nt withheld, positions 6634-6728]
T
[46 nt withheld, positions 6730-6775]
C
[141 nt withheld, positions 6777-6917]
CCTTTGACGTTGGAGTCCACGTTCTTT
[37 nt withheld, positions 6945-6981]
ACTCTATCTCGGGCTATTCTTTTGATTTATAAGGGATTTTGCCGATTTCGGTCTATTGGTTAAAAAATGA
GCTGATTTAACAAAAATTTAACGCGAATTTTAACAAAATATTAACGTTTACAATTTTATGGTGCACTCTC
AGTACAATCTGCTCTGATGCCGCATAGTTAAGCCAGCCCCGACACCCGCCAACACCCGCTGACGCGCCCT
GACGGGCTTGTCTGCTCCCGGCATCCGCTTACAGACAAGCTGTGACCGTCTCCGGGAGCTGCATGTGTCA
GAGGTTTTCACCGTCATCACCGAAACGCGCGAGACGAAAGGGCCTCGTGATACGCCTATTTTTATAGGTT
AATGTCATGATAATAATGGTTTCTTAGACGTCAGGTGGCACTTTTCGGGGAAATGTGCGCGGAACCCCTA
TTTGTTTATTTTTCTAAATACATTCAAATATGTATCCGCTCATGAGACAATAACCCTGATAAATGCTTCA
ATAATATTGAAAAAGGAAGAGTATGAGTATTCAACATTTCCGTGTCGCCCTTATTCCCTTTTTTGCGGCA
TTTTGCCTTCCTGTTTTTGCTCACCCAGAAACGCTGGTGAAAGTAAAAGATGCTGAAGATCAGTTGGGTG
CACGAGTGGGTTACATCGAACTGGATCTCAACAGCGGTAAGATCCTTGAGAGTTTTCGCCCCGAAGAACG
TTTTCCAATGATGAGCACTTTTAAAGTTCTGCTATGTGGCGCGGTATTATCCCGTATTGACGCCGGGCAA
GAGCAACTCGGTCGCCGCATACACTATTCTCAGAATGACTTGGTTGAGTACTCACCAGTCACAGAAAAGC
ATCTTACGGATGGCATGACAGTAAGAGAATTATGCAGTGCTGCCATAACCATGAGTGATAACACTGCGGC
CAACTTACTTCTGACAACGATCGGAGGACCGAAGGAGCTAACCGCTTTTTTGCACAACATGGGGGATCAT
GTAACTCGCCTTGATCGTTGGGAACCGGAGCTGAATGAAGCCATACCAAACGACGAGCGTGACACCACGA
TGCCTGTAGCAATGGCAACAACGTTGCGCAAACTATTAACTGGCGAACTACTTACTCTAGCTTCCCGGCA
ACAATTAATAGACTGGATGGAGGCGGATAAAGTTGCAGGACCACTTCTGCGCTCGGCCCTTCCGGCTGGC
TGGTTTATTGCTGATAAATCTGGAGCCGGTGAGCGTGGAAGCCGCGGTATCATTGCAGCACTGGGGCCAG
ATGGTAAGCCCTCCCGTATCGTAGTTATCTACACGACGGGGAGTCAGGCAACTATGGATGAACGAAATAG
ACAGATCGCTGAGATAGGTGCCTCACTGATTAAGCATTGGTAACTGTCAGACCAAGTTTACTCATATATA
CTTTAGATTGATTTAAAACTTCATTTTTAATTTAAAAGGATCTAGGTGAAGATCCTTTTTGATAATCTCA
TGACCAAAATCCCTTAACGTGAGTTTTCGTTCCACTGAGCGTCAGACCCCGTAGAAAAGATCAAAGGATC
TTCTTGAGATCCTTTTTTTCTGCGCGTAATCTGCTGCTTGCAAACAAAAAAACCACCGCTACCAGCGGTG
GTTTGTTTGCCGGATCAAGAGCTACCAACTCTTTTTCCGAAGGTAACTGGCTTCAGCAGAGCGCAGATAC
CAAATACTGTTCTTCTAGTGTAGCCGTAGTTAGGCCACCACTTCAAGAACTCTGTAGCACCGCCTACATA
CCTCGCTCTGCTAATCCTGTTACCAGTGGCTGCTGCCAGTGGCGATAAGTCGTGTCTTACCGGGTTGGAC
TCAAGACGATAGTTACCGGATAAGGCGCAGCGGTCGGGCTGAACGGGGGGTTCGTGCACACAGCCCAGCT
TGGAGCGAACGACCTACACCGAACTGAGATACCTACAGCGTGAGCTATGAGAAAGCGCCACGCTTCCCGA
AGGGAGAAAGGCGGACAGGTATCCGGTAAGCGGCAGGGTCGGAACAGGAGAGCGCACGAGGGAGCTTCCA
GGGGGAAACGCCTGGTATCTTTATAGTCCTGTCGGGTTTCGCCACCTCTGACTTGAGCGTCGATTTTTGT
GATGCTCGTCAGGGGGGCGGAGCCTATGGAAAAACGCCAGCAACGCGGCCTTTTTACGGTTCCTGGCCTT
TTGCTGGCCTTTTGCTCACATGT
